>Addgene plasmid #220156 | Fur-GFP | addgene full sequence | sequence record 440606 | Addgene NGS Result
GTGATAGTGTTGAGAAGACCTCTCGGGTATGGTCAGGTAATGAACGTGACCAGGAGCTGCTTACTGAGGA
CGCACTGGATGATCTCATCCCTTCTTTTCTACTGACTGGTCAACAGACACCGGCGTTCGGTCGAAGAGTA
TCTGGTGTCATAGAAATTGCCGATGGGAGTCGCCGTCGTAAAGCTGCTGCACTTACCGAAAGTGATTATC
GTGTTCTGGTTGGCGAGCTGGATGATGAGCAGATGGCTGCATTATCCAGATTGGGTAACGATTATCGCCC
AACAAGTGCTTATGAACGTGGTCAGCGTTATGCAAGCCGATTGCAGAATGAATTTGCTGGAAATATTTCT
GCGCTGGCTGATGCGGAAAATATTTCACGTAAGATTATTACCCGCTGTATCAACACCGCCAAATTGCCTA
AATCAGTTGTTGCTCTTTTTTCTCACCCCGGTGAACTATCTGCCCGGTCAGGTGATGCACTTCAAAAAGC
CTTTACAGATAAAGAGGAATTACTTAAGCAGCAGGCATCTAACCTTCATGAGCAGAAAAAAGCTGGGGTG
ATATTTGAAGCTGAAGAAGTTATCACTCTTTTAACTTCTGTGCTTAAAACGTCATCTGCATCAAGAACTA
GTTTAAGCTCACGACATCAGTTTGCTCCTGGAGCGACAGTATTGTATAAGGGCGATAAAATGGTGCTTAA
CCTGGACAGGTCCCGTGTTCCAACTGAGTGTATAGAGAAAATTGAGGCCATTCTTAAGGAACTTGAAAAG
CCAGCACCCTGATGCGACCACGTTTTAGTCTACGTTTATCTGTCTTTACTTAATGTCCTTTGTTACAGGC
CAGAAAGCATAACTGGCCTGAATATTCTCTCTGGGCCCCACTTCTTTGAGTGAGCTGATACCGCTCGCCG
CAGCCGAACGCCTAAGTCTAGGGCGGCGGATTTGTCCTACTCAGGAGAGCGTTCACCGACAAACAACAGA
TAAAACGAAAGGCCCAGTCTTTCGACTGAGCCTTTCGTTTTATTTGATGCCACGCGTTGGATTAATATTG
ATTCTCTCGAGACGGTCCCTAGGATTTCCACTTTCATGTAGCACAGTGTGCAGTCCTGCTCGTTTGCTGA
TTCCGCAAGACTGCCTGTTCTGCTATGATTGCCTTTATCCGTGGGCAATTTTCCACCCCCATTTCAATAA
GTTTCAAGAGGTTATTTCACTCATGGCTATCACTGGCATCTTTTTCGGCAGCGACACCGGTAATACCGAA
AATATCGCAAAAATGATTCAAAAACAGCTTGGTAAAGACGTTGCCGATGTCCATGACATTGCAAAAAGCA
GCAAAGAAGATCTGGAAGCTTATGACATTCTGCTGCTGGGCATCCCAACCTGGTATTACGGCGAAGCGCA
GTGTGACTGGGATGACTTCTTCCCGACTCTCGAAGAGATTGATTTCAACGGCAAACTGGTTGCGCTGTTT
GGTTGTGGTGACCAGGAAGATTACGCCGAATATTTCTGCGACGCATTGGGCACCATCCGCGACATCATTG
AACCGCGCGGTGCAACCATCGTTGGTCACTGGCCAACTGCGGGCTATCATTTCGAAGCATCAAAAGGTCT
GGCAGATGACGACCACTTTGTCGGTCTGGCTATCGACGAAGACCGTCAGCCGGAACTGACCGCTGAACGT
GTAGAAAAATGGGTTAAACAGATTTCTGAAGAGTTGCATCTCGACGAAATTCTCAATGCCTGATGTGATG
CGGCGTAGACTCATGTCTACGCCGTATTAATAGATAATGCCAATCAAAATAATTGCTACAAATTTGTAAC
TTTTGCTGTTGTACCTGTACAATGTCCCGGTGTTCAAGTGGCCTTGCCGTTGTAAATGTAAGCTGTGCCA
CGTTTTTATTAACAATATTTGCCAGGGACTTGTGGTTTTCATTTAGGCGTGGCAATTCTATAATGATACG
CATTATCTCAAGAGCAAATTCTGTCACTTCTTCTAATGAAGTGAACCGCTTAGTAACAGGACAGATTCCG
CATGCCAGTTGTAGATGACACTAAATTAAGGAGGTATAATATGCGTAAAGGAGAAGAACTTTTCACTGGA
GTTGTCCCAATTCTTGTTGAATTAGATGGTGATGTTAATGGGCACAAATTTTCTGTCAGTGGAGAGGGTG
AAGGTGATGCAACATACGGAAAACTTACCCTTAAATTTATTTGCACTACTGGAAAACTACCTGTTCCGTG
GCCAACACTTGTCACTACTTTCGGTTATGGTGTTCAATGCTTTGCGAGATACCCAGATCACATGAAACAG
CATGACTTTTTCAAGAGTGCCATGCCCGAAGGTTACGTACAGGAAAGAACTATATTTTTCAAAGATGACG
GGAACTACAAGACACGTGCTGAAGTCAAGTTTGAAGGTGATACCCTTGTTAATAGAATCGAGTTAAAAGG
TATTGATTTTAAAGAAGATGGAAACATTCTTGGACACAAATTGGAATACAACTATAACTCACACAATGTA
TACATCATGGCAGACAAACAAAAGAATGGAATCAAAGTTAACTTCAAAATTAGACACAACATTGAAGATG
GAAGCGTTCAACTAGCAGACCATTATCAACAAAATACTCCGATTGGCGATGGCCCTGTCCTTTTACCAGA
CAACCATTACCTGTCCACACAATCTGCCCTTTCGAAAGATCCCAACGAAAAGAGAGACCACATGGTCCTT
CTTGAGTTTGTAACCGCTGCTGGGATTACACATGGCATGGATGAACTATACAAATAACAGCTGGGTATCG
AATTCAAGTGACTGCAGAACAGTAGTACTTGCACAGACGTCGCTTGGACTCCTGTTGATAGATCCAGTAA
TGACCTCAGAACTCCATCTGGATTTGTTCAGAACGCTCGGTTGCCGCCGGGCGTTTTTTATTGGTGAGAA
TCCAAGCATACTCGTCGAGACCAATTCTCATGTTTGACAGCTTATCATCGAATTTCTGCCATTCATCCGC
TTATTATCACTTATTCAGGCGTAGCAACCAGGCGTTTAAGGGCACCAATAACTGCCTTAAAAAAATTACG
CCCCGCCCTGCCACTCATCGCAGTACTGTTGTAATTCATTAAGCATTCTGCCGACATGGAAGCCATCACA
AACGGCATGATGAACCTGAATCGCCAGCGGCATCAGCACCTTGTCGCCTTGCGTATAATATTTGCCCATC
GTGAAAACGGGGGCGAAGAAGTTGTCCATATTGGCCACGTTTAAATCAAAACTGGTGAAACTCACCCAGG
GATTGGCTGAGACGAAAAACATATTCTCAATAAACCCTTTAGGGAAATAGGCCAGGTTTTCACCGTAACA
CGCCACATCTTGCGAATATATGTGTAGAAACTGCCGGAAATCGTCGTGGTATTCACTCCAGAGCGATGAA
AACGTTTCAGTTTGCTCATGGAAAACGGTGTAACAAGGGTGAACACTATCCCATATCACCAGCTCACCGT
CTTTCATTGCCATACGAAATTCCGGATGAGCATTCATCAGGCGGGCAAGAATGTGAATAAAGGCCGGATA
AAACTTGTGCTTATTTTTCTTTACGGTCTTTAAAAAGGCCGTAATATCCAGCTGAACGGTCTGGTTATAG
GTACATTGAGCAACTGACTGAAATGCCTCAAAATGTTCTTTACGATGCCATTGGGATATATCAACGGTGG
TATATCCAGTGATTTTTTTCTCCATTTTAGCTTCCTTAGCTCCTGAAAATCTCGATAACTCAAAAAATAC
GCCCGGTAGTGATCTTATTTCATTATGGTGAAAGTTGGAACCTCTTACGTGCCGATCAACGTCTCATTTT
CGCCAAAAGTTGGCCCAGGGCTTCCCGGTATCAACAGGGACACCAGGATTTATTTATTCTGCGAAGTGAT
CTTCCGTCACAGGTATTTATTCGCGATAAGCTCATGGAGCGGCGTAACCGTCGCACAGGAAGGACAGAGA
AAGCGCGGATCTGGGAAGTGACGGACAGAACGGTCAGGACCTGGATTGGGGAGGCGGTTGCCGCCGCTGC
TGCTGACGGTGTGACGTTCTCTGTTCCGGTCACACCACATACGTTCCGCCATTCCTATGCGATGCACATG
CTGTATGCCGGTATACCGCTGAAAGTTCTGCAAAGCCTGATGGGACATAAGTCCATCAGTTCAACGGAAG
TCTACACGAAGGTTTTTGCGCTGGATGTGGCTGCCCGGCACCGGGTGCAGTTTGCGATGCCGGAGTCTGA
TGCGGTTGCGATGCTGAAACAATTATCCTGAGAATAAATGCCTTGGCCTTTATATGGAAATGTGGAACTG
AGTGGATATGCTGTTTTTGTCTGTTAAACAGAGAAGCTGGCTGTTATCCACTGAGAAGCGAACGAAACAG
TCGGGAAAATCTCCCATTATCGTAGAGATCCGCATTATTAATCTCAGGAGCCTGTGTAGCGTTTATAGGA
AGTAGTGTTCTGTCATGATGCCAGCAAGCGGTAACGAAAACGATTTGAATATGCCTTCAGGAACAATAGA
AATCTTCGTGCGGTGTTACGTTGAAGTGGAGCGGATTATGTCAGCAATGGACAGAACAACCTAATGAACA
CAGAACCATGATGTGGTCTGTCCTTTTACAGCCAGTAGTGCTCGCCGCAGTCGAGCGACAGGGCGAAGCC
CTCGGCTGGTTGCCCTCGCCGCTGGGCTGGCGGCCGTCTATGGCCCTGCAAACGCGCCAGAAACGCCGTC
GAAGCCGTGTGCGAGACACCGCGGCCGGCCGCCGGCGTTGTGGATACCTCGCGGAAAACTTGGCCCTCAC
TGACAGATGAGGGGCGGACGTTGACACTTGAGGGGCCGACTCACCCGGCGCGGCGTTGACAGATGAGGGG
CAGGCTCGATTTCGGCCGGCGACGTGGAGCTGGCCAGCCTCGCAAATCGGCGAAAACGCCTGATTTTACG
CGAGTTTCCCACAGATGATGTGGACAAGCCTGGGGATAAGTGCCCTGCGGTATTGACACTTGAGGGGCGC
GACTACTGACAGATGAGGGGCGCGATCCTTGACACTTGAGGGGCAGAGTGCTGACAGATGAGGGGCGCAC
CTATTGACATTTGAGGGGCTGTCCACAGGCAGAAAATCCAGCATTTGCAAGGGTTTCCGCCCGTTTTTCG
GCCACCGCTAACCTGTCTTTTAACCTGCTTTTAAACCAATATTTATAAACCTTGTTTTTAACCAGGGCTG
CGCCCTGTGCGCGTGACCGCGCACGCCGAAGGGGGGTGCCCCCCCTTCTCGAACCCTCCCGGTCGAGTGA
GCGAGGAAGCACCAGGGAACAGCACTTATATATTCTGCTTACACACGATGCCTGAAAAAACTTCCCTTGG
GGTTATCCACTTATCCACGGGGATATTTTTATAATTATTTTTTTTATAGTTTTTAGATCTTCTTTTTTAG
AGCGCCTTGTAGGCCTTTATCCATGCTGGTTCTAGAGAAGGTGTTGTGACAAATTGCCCTTTCAGTGTGA
CAAATCACCCTCAAATGACAGTCCTGTCTGTGACAAATTGCCCTTAACCCTGTGACAAATTGCCCTCAGA
AGAAGCTGTTTTTTCACAAAGTTATCCCTGCTTATTGACTCTTTTTTATTTAGTGTGACAATCTAAAAAC
TTGTCACACTTCACATGGATCTGTCATGGCGGAAACAGCGGTTATCAATCACAAGAAACGTAAAAATAGC
CCGCGAATCGTCCAGTCAAACGACCTCACTGAGGCGGCATATAGTCTCTCCCGGGATCAAAAACGTATGC
TGTATCTGTTCGTTGACCAGATCAGAAAATCTGATGGCACCCTACAGGAACATGACGGTATCTGCGAGAT
CCATGTTGCTAAATATGCTGAAATATTCGGATTGACCTCTGCGGAAGCCAGTAAGGATATACGGCAGGCA
TTGAAGAGTTTCGCGGGGAAGGAAGTGGTTTTTTATCGCCCTGAAGAGGATGCCGGCGATGAAAAAGGCT
ATGAATCTTTTCCTTGGTTTATCAAACGTGCGCACAGTCCATCCAGAGGGCTTTACAGTGTACATATCAA
CCCATATCTCATTCCCTTCTTTATCGGGTTACAGAACCGGTTTACGCAGTTTCGGCTTAGTGAAACAAAA
GAAATCACCAATCCGTATGCCATGCGTTTATACGAATCCCTGTGTCAGTATCGTAAGCCGGATGGCTCAG
GCATCGTCTCTCTGAAAATCGACTGGATCATAGAGCGTTACCAGCTGCCTCAAAGTTACCAGCGTATGCC
TGACTTCCGCCGCCGCTTCCTGCAGGTCTGTGTTAATGAGATCAACAGCAGAACTCCAATGCGCCTCTCA
TACATTGAGAAAAAGAAAGGCCGCCAGACGACTCATATCGTATTTTCCTTCCGCGATATCACTTCCATGA
CGACAGGATAGTCTGAGGGTTATCTGTCACAGATTTGAGGGTGGTTCGTCACATTTGTTCTGACCTACTG
AGGGTAATTTGTCACAGTTTTGCTGTTTCCTTCAGCCTGCATGGATTTTCTCATACTTTTTGAACTGTAA
TTTTTAAGGAAGCCAAATTTGAGGGCAGTTTGTCACAGTTGATTTCCTTCTCTTTCCCTTCGTCATGTGA
CTTGATATCGGGGGTTAGTTCGTCATCATTGATGAGGGTTGATTATCACAGTTTATTACTCTGAATTGGC
TATCCGCGTGTGTACCTCTACCTGGAGTTTTTCCCACGGTGGATATTTCTTCTTGCGCTGAGCGTAAGAG
CTATCTGACAGAACAGTTCTTCTTTGCTTCCTCGCCAGTTCGCTCGCTATGCTCGGTTACACGGCTGCGG
CGAGCGCTAGTGATAATAAGTGACTGAGGTATGTGCTCTTCTTATCTCCTTTTGTAGTGTTGCTCTTATT
TTAAACAACTTTGCGGTTTTTTGATGACTTTGCGATTTTGTTGTTGCTTTGCAGTAAATTGCAAGATTTA
ATAAAAAAACGCAAAGCAATGATTAAAGGATGTTCAGAATGAAACTCATGGAAACACTTAACCAGTGCAT
AAACGCTGGTCATGAAATGACGAAGGCTATCGCCATTGCACAGTTTAATGATGACAGCCCGGAAGCGAGG
AAAATAACCCGGCGCTGGAGAATAGGTGAAGCAGCGGATTTAGTTGGGGTTTCTTCTCAGGCTATCAGAG
ATGCCGAGAAAGCAGGGCGACTACCGCACCCGGATATGGAAATTCGAGGACGGGTTGAGCAACGTGTTGG
TTATACAATTGAACAAATTAATCATATGCGTGATGTGTTTGGTACGCGATTGCGACGTGCTGAAGACGTA
TTTCCACCGGTGATCGGGGTTGCTGCCCATAAAGGTGGCGTTTACAAAACCTCAGTTTCTGTTCATCTTG
CTCAGGATCTGGCTCTGAAGGGGCTACGTGTTTTGCTCGTGGAAGGTAACGACCCCCAGGGAACAGCCTC
AATGTATCACGGATGGGTACCAGATCTTCATATTCATGCAGAAGACACTCTCCTGCCTTTCTATCTTGGG
GAAAAGGACGATGTCACTTATGCAATAAAGCCCACTTGCTGGCCGGGGCTTGACATTATTCCTTCCTGTC
TGGCTCTGCACCGTATTGAAACTGAGTTAATGGGCAAATTTGATGAAGGTAAACTGCCCACCGATCCACA
CCTGATGCTCCGACTGGCCATTGAAACTGTTGCTCATGACTATGATGTCATAGTTATTGACAGCGCGCCT
AACCTGGGTATCGGCACGATTAATGTCGTATGTGCTGCTGATGTGCTGATTGTTCCCACGCCTGCTGAGT
TGTTTGACTACACCTCCGCACTGCAGTTTTTCGATATGCTTCGTGATCTGCTCAAGAACGTTGATCTTAA
AGGGTTCGAGCCTGATGTACGTATTTTGCTTACCAAATACAGCAATAGTAATGGCTCTCAGTCCCCGTGG
ATGGAGGAGCAAATTCGGGATGCCTGGGGAAGCATGGTTCTAAAAAATGTTGTACGTGAAACGGATGAAG
TTGGTAAAGGTCAGATCCGGATGAGAACTGTTTTTGAACAGGCCATTGATCAACGCTCTTCAACTGGTGC
CTGGAGAAATGCTCTTTCTATTTGGGAACCTGTCTGCAATGAAATTTTCGATCGTCTGATTAAACCACGC
TGGGAGATTAGATAATGAAGCGTGCGCCTGTTATTCCAAAACATACGCTCAATACTCAACCGGTTGAAGA
TACTTCGTTATCGACACCAGCTGCCCCGATGGTGGATTCGTTAATTGCGCGCGTAGGAGTAATGGCTCGC
GGTAATGCCATTACTTTGCCTGTATGTGGTCGGGATGTGAAGTTTACTCTTGAAGTGCTCCGGG
Features (pLannotate 1.2.2; 16 found; start..end, strand, type, name):
    855..878     +  misc_feature   sopC (fragment): sopC; centromere-like partitioning region of the bacterial F plasmid
    940..1026    -  terminator     rrnB T1 terminator: Escherichia coli rrnB; transcription terminator T1 from the E. coli rrnB gene
   1213..1740    +  CDS            fldA: FLAV_ECOLI - Experimental evidence at protein level: Swiss-Prot protein existence level 1. Low-potential electron donor to a number of redox enzymes (Potential). Involved in the reactivation of inactive cob(II)alamin in methionine synthase. From Escherichia coli (strain K12).
   1953..2033    +  CDS            uof: LPFUR_ECOLI - Experimental evidence at protein level: Swiss-Prot protein existence level 1. Cotranscribed with fur, it is essential for fur translation. The fur ribosomal binding site (RBS) is occluded by the 5'-mRNA secondary structure, which is opened by uof translation. From Escherichia coli (strain K12).
   2071..2784    +  CDS            hfriFP: hfriFP is a fluorescent protein published in 2013, derived from Herbaspirillum frisingense.
   2847..2941    +  terminator     lambda t0 terminator: transcription terminator from phage lambda
   2974..2991    +  promoter       tet promoter (fragment): E. coli promoter for tetracycline efflux protein gene
   3079..3735    -  CDS            cat: CAT_ECOLX - Experimental evidence at protein level: Swiss-Prot protein existence level 1. This enzyme is an effector of chloramphenicol resistance in bacteria. From Escherichia coli. This protein is used as a marker in many commonly used cloning vectors, such as pACYC184.
   3736..3838    -  promoter       cat promoter: promoter of the E. coli cat gene encoding chloramphenicol acetyltransferase
   3954..4298    +  CDS            resD (fragment): REDF_ECOLI - Also known as D. Protein inferred from homology: Swiss-Prot protein existence level 3. Acts as a repressor of transcription and as a site-specific resolvase that cleaves at the RfsF site. From Escherichia coli (strain K12).
   4696..5310    +  rep_origin     oriV: origin of replication for the bacterial F plasmid
   5386..5605    +  rep_origin     ori2: secondary origin of replication for the bacterial F plasmid; also known as oriS
   5696..6451    +  CDS            repE: replication initiation protein for the bacterial F plasmid; repE
   6454..6704    +  misc_feature   incC: incC; incompatibility region of the bacterial F plasmid
   7030..8205    +  CDS            sopA: partitioning protein for the bacterial F plasmid; sopA
   8205..779     +  CDS            sopB (across the origin): SOPB_ECOLI - Also known as B. Experimental evidence at protein level: Swiss-Prot protein existence level 1. Control of plasmid partitioning; required to recognize the cis-acting. Binds specifically with the DNA segment containing the sopC region. SopB is trans-acting. From Escherichia coli (strain K12).
