[The description below was written by a language model from this plasmid's Addgene catalogue record and pLannotate feature annotations shown in this document.]
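Description:
Fur-GFP is a low-copy bacterial reporter plasmid built on a pBAC backbone, designed to follow the transcriptional dynamics of the native Escherichia coli fur promoter. The backbone is a mini-F replicon. The annotated sequence (about 8.4 kb) carries the F plasmid origins oriV and ori2 (oriS), the replication initiator repE with the adjacent incC incompatibility region, and the sopA/sopB partitioning genes with a fragment of the centromere-like sopC site. A fragment of the resD resolvase gene is also present. Together these elements keep the plasmid at a very low, stably inherited copy number, so reporter output stays closer to that of a chromosomal gene than it would from a multicopy vector. Selection is by chloramphenicol, conferred by the cat gene under its own promoter.

The catalogue lists the insert as the synthesized fur promoter only. The feature table shows that the cloned upstream region spans more native genomic context, including the fldA flavodoxin coding sequence and uof, the short leader open reading frame that is cotranscribed with fur and normally opens the fur ribosome binding site. Immediately downstream lies a roughly 700 bp fluorescent protein coding sequence. The annotation software labelled it hfriFP, but the construct name indicates it is the GFP reporter; the exact variant is not stated. The cassette is insulated by an rrnB T1 terminator upstream and a lambda t0 terminator downstream. The plasmid belongs to a library of fluorescent reporters for global regulators of E. coli gene expression, and fluorescence serves as a readout of fur promoter activity in living cells.
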