Addgene plasmid #220156: Fur-GFP
Purpose: To track the natural Fur promoter's transcriptional dynamics
Depositing lab: Andre Sanches Ribeiro. Depositing organization: Tampere University. Publication: A library of reporters of the global regulators of gene expression in Escherichia coli. Dash S, Jagadeesan R, Baptista ISC, Chauhan V, Kandavalli V, Oliveira SMD, Ribeiro AS. mSystems. 2024 Jun 18;9(6):e0006524. doi: 10.1128/msystems.00065-24. Epub 2024 Apr 30. PubMed 38687030.
Backbone
  Vector backbone: pBAC (Addgene Plasmid #13423)
  Vector type: Bacterial Expression
Growth in bacteria
  Bacterial resistance: Chloramphenicol, 25 μg/mL
  Growth temperature: 37°C
  Growth strain: DH5alpha
  Copy number: Low Copy
Gene/Insert
  Gene/Insert name: Fur promoter only
  Species: Escherichia coli
  Cloning method: Gene Synthesis
Terms and licenses: Academic/Nonprofit Terms; Industry Terms: Not Available to Industry
Depositor comments: Please visit https://www.biorxiv.org/content/10.1101/2023.11.28.568972v1 for bioRxiv preprint.
How to cite: Fur-GFP was a gift from Andre Sanches Ribeiro (Addgene plasmid # 220156 ; http://n2t.net/addgene:220156 ; RRID:Addgene_220156)
